Addgene plasmid #162351: pCA1.332 pDUOTK1-L1
Purpose: Level 0 terminator acceptor containing dual fluorophores for testing transcription terminator efficiency
Depositing lab: Alistair McCormick. Depositing organization: University of Edinburgh. Publication: Evaluation and Comparison of the Efficiency of Transcription Terminators in Different Cyanobacterial Species. Gale GAR, Wang B, McCormick AJ. Front Microbiol. 2021 Jan 15;11:624011. doi: 10.3389/fmicb.2020.624011. eCollection 2020. PubMed 33519785.
Backbone
  Vector backbone: pCAT.000
  Modifications to backbone: Ampicillin resistance cassette has been removed
  Vector type: Bacterial Expression, Synthetic Biology
Growth in bacteria
  Bacterial resistance: Kanamycin, 50 μg/mL
  Growth temperature: 37°C
  Growth strain: DH5alpha
  Copy number: Low Copy
Gene/Insert 1
  Gene/Insert name: eYFP
  Insert size (bp): 720
Gene/Insert 2
  Gene/Insert name: LacZ alpha
  Insert size (bp): 537
Gene/Insert 3
  Gene/Insert name: mTagBFP
  Insert size (bp): 702
Terms and licenses: Academic/Nonprofit Terms; Industry Terms: Not Available to Industry
How to cite: pCA1.332 pDUOTK1-L1 was a gift from Alistair McCormick (Addgene plasmid # 162351 ; http://n2t.net/addgene:162351 ; RRID:Addgene_162351)
