[The description below was written by a language model from this plasmid's Addgene catalogue record and pLannotate feature annotations shown in this document.]
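Description:
pCA1.332 pDUOTK1-L1 is a 9,057 nt bacterial synthetic-biology vector built on the pCAT.000 backbone and designed as an acceptor for measuring the efficiency of transcription terminators. The backbone carries the broad-host-range RSF1010 replicon: oriV together with the repA, repB and repC replication genes it depends on, plus oriT and the mobB/mobC mobilisation genes, which allow transfer by conjugation when a helper conjugative plasmid is present. This replicon suits work in both E. coli and other bacteria, and the associated study compared terminators across cyanobacterial species. The plasmid is recorded as low copy and is selected with kanamycin through an aph(3')-Ia cassette. The ampicillin resistance cassette was removed from the backbone, and only a short β-lactamase fragment remains in the annotation.

The payload is a dual-fluorophore test unit arranged in a single orientation. A trc promoter with a lac operator drives eYFP. Downstream sits a LacZα cassette with its own CAP site, lac promoter, operator and pUC-type multiple cloning site, followed by mTagBFP and then the rrnB T1 and T7Te terminators. The LacZα cassette serves as the replaceable acceptor position, presumably allowing blue/white screening when a candidate terminator part is cloned in its place, although the record does not specify the cloning sites or enzymes. Once a terminator lies between the two reporters, eYFP reports transcription entering the terminator and mTagBFP reports read-through past it, so the ratio of blue to yellow fluorescence gives a measure of termination efficiency. Additional terminators flank the cassette, which would help insulate it from backbone transcription.
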