Features (pLannotate 1.2.2; 24 found; start..end, strand, type, name):
      5..62      +  terminator     his operon terminator: This putative transcriptin terminator from the E. coli his operon has a 2-bp deletion introduced during synthesis. Its efficiency has not been determined.
    244..638     -  rep_origin     RSF1010 oriV: replication origin of the broad-host-range plasmid RSF1010; requires the RSF1010 RepA/B/C proteins for replication (Scholz et al., 1989)
    668..949     -  CDS            mobC: MOBC_ECOLX - Protein predicted: Swiss-Prot protein existence level 4. This protein is essential to promote the specific transfer of the plasmid in the presence of conjugative plasmids. From Escherichia coli.
    980..1067    +  oriT           RSF1010 oriT: origin of transfer of the broad-host-range plasmid RSF1010 (Scholz et al., 1989)
   1896..2306    +  CDS            mobB: MOBB2_ECOLX - Protein predicted: Swiss-Prot protein existence level 4. This protein is essential to promote the specific transfer of the plasmid in the presence of conjugative plasmids. From Escherichia coli.
   2306..3277    +  CDS            RSF1010 RepB: replication protein B of the broad-host-range plasmid RSF1010 (Scholz et al., 1989); repB
   3720..3794    +  ncRNA          Plasmid R1162: Accession: RF00043 - R1162-like plasmid antisense RNA
   3788..4624    +  CDS            repA: REPJ_ECOLX - Experimental evidence at protein level: Swiss-Prot protein existence level 1. This protein is involved in regulating the plasmid copy- number. Increasing the level of this protein results in a higher plasmid copy-number. From Escherichia coli.
   4614..5465    +  CDS            RSF1010 RepC (fragment): replication protein C of the broad-host-range plasmid RSF1010 (Scholz et al., 1989); repC
   5588..6403    -  CDS            KanR: aminoglycoside phosphotransferase; aph(3')-Ia; confers resistance to kanamycin in bacteria or G418 (Geneticin®) in eukaryotes
   6559..6696    -  CDS            bla(M) (fragment): β-lactamase lacking the signal sequence; bla(M); allows cytosolic expression of β-lactamase
   6785..6828    -  terminator     bacterial terminator: putative bacterial transcription terminator
   6835..6864    +  promoter       trc promoter: strong E. coli promoter; hybrid between the trp and lac UV5 promoters
   6872..6888    +  protein_bind   lac operator: The lac repressor binds to the lac operator to inhibit transcription in E. coli. This inhibition can be relieved by adding lactose or isopropyl-β-D-thiogalactopyranoside (IPTG). lac repressor encoded by lacI
   6924..7640    +  CDS            EYFP: EYFP is a basic (constitutively fluorescent) green/yellow fluorescent protein published in 1996, derived from Aequorea victoria. It is reported to be a very rapidly-maturing weak dimer with high acid sensitivity.
   7689..7710    +  protein_bind   CAP binding site: CAP binding activates transcription in the presence of cAMP. E. coli catabolite activator protein
   7725..7755    +  promoter       lac promoter: promoter for the E. coli lac operon
   7763..7779    +  protein_bind   lac operator: The lac repressor binds to the lac operator to inhibit transcription in E. coli. This inhibition can be relieved by adding lactose or isopropyl-β-D-thiogalactopyranoside (IPTG). lac repressor encoded by lacI
   7816..7872    -  misc_feature   MCS: pUC18/19 multiple cloning site
   7869..8026    +  CDS            lacZα (fragment): LacZα fragment of β-galactosidase; lacZ fragment
   8032..8131    -  misc_feature   bom (fragment): basis of mobility region from pBR322
   8237..8935    +  CDS            TagBFP: TagBFP is a basic (constitutively fluorescent) blue fluorescent protein published in 2008, derived from Entacmaea quadricolor. It is reported to be a very rapidly-maturing monomer with very low acid sensitivity.
   8943..9014    +  terminator     rrnB T1 terminator: transcription terminator T1 from the E. coli rrnB gene
   9030..9057    +  terminator     T7Te terminator: phage T7 early transcription terminator
>Addgene plasmid #162351 | pCA1.332 pDUOTK1-L1 | addgene full sequence | sequence record 323714 | Addgene NGS Result
GGGATCCGGCAAAAAAGGGCAAGGTGTCACCACCCTGCCCTTTTTCTTTAAAACCGAAAAGATTACTTCG
CGTTATGCAGGCTTCCTCGCTCACTGACTCGCTGCGCTCGGTCGTTCGGCTGCGGCGAGCGGTATCAGCT
CACTCAAAGGCGGTAATCAATTGAGTTCTTTTACCCTCAGCCGAAATGCCTGCCGTTGCTAGACATTGCC
AGCCAGTGCCCGTCACTCCCGTACTAACTGTCACGAACCCCTGCAATAACTGTCACGCCCCCCTGCAATA
ACTGTCACGAACCCCTGCAATAACTGTCACGCCCCCAAACCTGCAAACCCAGCAGGGGCGGGGGCTGGCG
GGGTGTTGGAAAAATCCATCCATGATTATCTAAGAATAATCCACTAGGCGCGGTTATCAGCGCCCTTGTG
GGGCGCTGCTGCCCTTGCCCAATATGCCCGGCCAGAGGCCGGATAGCTGGTCTATTCGCTGCGCTAGGCT
ACACACCGCCCCACCGCTGCGCGGCAGGGGGAAAGGCGGGCAAAGCCCGCTAAACCCCACACCAAACCCC
GCAGAAATACGCTGGAGCGCTTTTAGCCGCTTTAGCGGCCTTTCCCCCTACCCGAAGGGTGGGGGCGCGT
GTGCAGCCCCGCAGGGCCTGTCTCGGTCGATCATTCAGCCCGGCTCATCCTTCTGGCGTGGCGGCAGACC
GAACAAGGCGCGGTCGTGGTCGCGTTCAAGGTACGCATCCATTGCCGCCATGAGCCGATCCTCCGGCCAC
TCGCTGCTGTTCACCTTGGCCAAAATCATGGCCCCCACCAGCACCTTGCGCCTTGTTTCGTTCTTGCGCT
CTTGCTGCTGTTCCCTTGCCCGCACCCGCTGAATTTCGGCATTGATTCGCGCTCGTTGTTCTTCGAGCTT
GGCCAGCCGATCCGCCGCCTTGTTGCTCCCCTTAACCATCTTGACACCCCATTGTTAATGTGCTGTCTCG
TAGGCTATCATGGAGGCACAGCGGCGGCAATCCCGACCCTACTTTGTAGGGGAGGGCGCACTTACCGGTT
TCTCTTCGAGAAACTGGCCTAACGGCCACCCTTCGGGCGGTGCGCTCTCCGAGGGCCATTGCATGGAGCC
GAAAAGCAAAAGCAACAGCGAGGCAGCATGGCGATTTATCACCTTACGGCGAAAACCGGCAGCAGGTCGG
GCGGCCAATCGGCCAGGGCCAAGGCCGACTACATCCAGCGCGAAGGCAAGTATGCCCGCGACATGGATGA
AGTCTTGCACGCCGAATCCGGGCACATGCCGGAGTTCGTCGAGCGGCCCGCCGACTACTGGGATGCTGCC
GACCTGTATGAACGCGCCAATGGGCGGCTGTTCAAGGAGGTCGAATTTGCCCTGCCGGTCGAGCTGACCC
TCGACCAGCAGAAGGCGCTGGCGTCCGAGTTCGCCCAGCACCTGACCGGTGCCGAGCGCCTGCCGTATAC
GCTGGCCATCCATGCCGGTGGCGGCGAGAACCCGCACTGCCACCTGATGATCTCCGAGCGGATCAATGAC
GGCATCGAGCGGCCCGCCGCTCAGTGGTTCAAGCGGTACAACGGCAAGACCCCGGAGAAGGGCGGGGCAC
AGAAGAACGAAGCGCTCAAGCCCAAGGCATGGCTTGAGCAGACCCGCGAGGCATGGGCCGACCATGCCAA
CCGGGCATTAGAGCGGGCTGGCCACGACGCCCGCATTGACCACAGAACACTTGAGGCGCAGGGCATCGAG
CGCCTGCCCGGTGTTCACCTGGGGCCGAACGTGGTGGAGATGGAAGGCCGGGGCATCCGCACCGACCGGG
CAGACGTGGCCCTGAACATCGACACCGCCAACGCCCAGATCATCGACTTACAGGAATACCGGGAGGCAAT
AGACCATGAACGCAATCGACAGAGTGAAGAAATCCAGAGGCATCAACGAGTTAGCGGAGCAGATCGAACC
GCTGGCCCAGAGCATGGCGACACTGGCCGACGAAGCCCGGCAGGTCATGAGCCAGACCCAGCAGGCCAGC
GAGGCGCAGGCGGCGGAGTGGCTGAAAGCCCAGCGCCAGACAGGGGCGGCATGGGTGGAGCTGGCCAAAG
AGTTGCGGGAGGTAGCCGCCGAGGTGAGCAGCGCCGCGCAGAGCGCCCGGAGCGCGTCGCGGGGGTGGCA
CTGGAAGCTATGGCTAACCGTGATGCTGGCTTCCATGATGCCTACGGTGGTGCTGCTGATCGCATCGTTG
CTCTTGCTCGACCTGACGCCACTGACAACCGAGGACGGCTCGATCTGGCTGCGCTTGGTGGCCCGATGAA
GAACGACAGGACTTTGCAGGCCATAGGCCGACAGCTCAAGGCCATGGGCTGTGAGCGCTTCGATATCGGC
GTCAGGGACGCCACCACCGGCCAGATGATGAACCGGGAATGGTCAGCCGCCGAAGTGCTCCAGAACACGC
CATGGCTCAAGCGGATGAATGCCCAGGGCAATGACGTGTATATCAGGCCCGCCGAGCAGGAGCGGCATGG
TCTGGTGCTGGTGGACGACCTCAGCGAGTTTGACCTGGATGACATGAAAGCCGAGGGCCGGGAGCCTGCC
CTGGTAGTGGAAACCAGCCCGAAGAACTATCAGGCATGGGTCAAGGTGGCCGACGCCGCAGGCGGTGAAC
TTCGGGGGCAGATTGCCCGGACGCTGGCCAGCGAGTACGACGCCGACCCGGCCAGCGCCGACAGCCGCCA
CTATGGCCGCTTGGCGGGCTTCACCAACCGCAAGGACAAGCACACCACCCGCGCCGGTTATCAGCCGTGG
GTGCTGCTGCGTGAATCCAAGGGCAAGACCGCCACCGCTGGCCCGGCGCTGGTGCAGCAGGCTGGCCAGC
AGATCGAGCAGGCCCAGCGGCAGCAGGAGAAGGCCCGCAGGCTGGCCAGCCTCGAACTGCCCGAGCGGCA
GCTTAGCCGCCACCGGCGCACGGCGCTGGACGAGTACCGCAGCGAGATGGCCGGGCTGGTCAAGCGCTTC
GGTGATGACCTCAGCAAGTGCGACTTTATCGCCGCGCAGAAGCTGGCCAGCCGGGGCCGCAGTGCCGAGG
AAATCGGCAAGGCCATGGCCGAGGCCAGCCCAGCGCTGGCAGAGCGCAAGCCCGGCCACGAAGCGGATTA
CATCGAGCGCACCGTCAGCAAGGTCATGGGTCTGCCCAGCGTCCAGCTTGCGCGGGCCGAGCTGGCACGG
GCACCGGCACCCCGCCAGCGAGGCATGGACAGGGGCGGGCCAGATTTCAGCATGTAGTGCTTGCGTTGGT
ACTCACGCCTGTTATACTATGAGTACTCACGCACAGAAGGGGGTTTTATGGAATACGAAAAAAGCGCTTC
AGGGTCGGTCTACCTGATCAAAAGTGACAAGGGCTATTGGTTGCCCGGTGGCTTTGGTTATACGTCAAAC
AAGGCCGAGGCTGGCCGCTTTTCAGTCGCTGATATGGCCAGCCTTAACCTTGACGGCTGCACCTTGTCCT
TGTTCCGCGAACACAAGCCTTTCGGCCCCGGCAAGTTTCTCGGTGACTGATATGAAAGACCAAAAGGACA
AGCAGACCGGCGACCTGCTGGCCAGCCCTGACGCTGTACGCCAAGCGCGATATGCCGAGCGCATGAAGGC
CAAAGGGATGCGTCAGCGCAAGTTCTGGCTGACCGACGACGAATACGAGGCGCTGCGCGAGTGCCTGGAA
GAACTCAGAGCGGCGCAGGGCGGGGGTAGTGACCCCGCCAGCGCCTAACCACCAACTGCCTGCAAAGGAG
GCAATCAATGGCTACCCATAAGCCTATCAATATTCTGGAGGCGTTCGCAGCAGCGCCGCCACCGCTGGAC
TACGTTTTGCCCAACATGGTGGCCGGTACGGTCGGGGCGCTGGTGTCGCCCGGTGGTGCCGGTAAATCCA
TGCTGGCCCTGCAACTGGCCGCACAGATTGCAGGCGGGCCGGATCTGCTGGAGGTGGGCGAACTGCCCAC
CGGCCCGGTGATCTACCTGCCCGCCGAAGATCCGCCCACCGCCATTCATCACCGCCTGCACGCCCTTGGG
GCGCACCTCAGCGCCGAGGAACGGCAAGCCGTGGCTGACGGCCTGCTGATCCAGCCGCTGATCGGCAGCC
TGCCCAACATCATGGCCCCGGAGTGGTTCGACGGCCTCAAGCGCGCCGCCGAGGGCCGCCGCCTGATGGT
GCTGGACACGCTGCGCCGGTTCCACATCGAGGAAGAAAACGCCAGCGGCCCCATGGCCCAGGTCATCGGT
CGCATGGAGGCCATCGCCGCCGATACCGGGTGCTCTATCGTGTTCCTGCACCATGCCAGCAAGGGCGCGG
CCATGATGGGCGCAGGCGACCAGCAGCAGGCCAGCCGGGGCAGCTCGGTACTGGTCGATAACATCCGCTG
GCAGTCCTACCTGTCGAGCATGACCAGCGCCGAGGCCGAGGAATGGGGTGTGGACGACGACCAGCGCCGG
TTCTTCGTCCGCTTCGGTGTGAGCAAGGCCAACTATGGCGCACCGTTCGCTGATCGGTGGTTCAGGCGGC
ATGACGGCGGGGTGCTCAAGCCCGCCGTGCTGGAGAGGCAGCGCAAGAGCAAGGGGGTGCCCCGTGGTGA
AGCCTAAGAACAAGCACAGCCTCAGCCACGTCCGGCACGACCCGGCGCACTGTCTGGCCCCCGGCCTGTT
CCGTGCCCTCAAGCGGGGCGAGCGCAAGCGCAGCAAGCTGGACGTGACGTATGACTACGGCGACGGCAAG
CGGATCGAGTTCAGCGGCCCGGAGCCGCTGGGCGCTGATGATCTGCGCATCCTGCAAGGGCTGGTGGCCA
TGGCTGGGCCTAATGGCCTAGTGCTTGGCCCGGAACCCAAGACCGAAGGCGGACGGCAGCTCCGGCTGTT
CCTGGAACCCAAGTGGGAGGCCGTCACCGCTGATGCCATGGTGGTCAAAGGTAGCTATCGGGCGCTGGCA
AAGGAAATCGGGGCAGAGGTCGATAGTGGTGGGGCGCTCAAGCACATACAGGACTGCATCGAGCGCCTTT
GGAAGGTATCCATCATCGCCCAGAATGGCCGCAAGCGGCAGGGGTTTCGGCTGCTGTCGGAGTACGCCAG
CGACGAGGCGGACGGGCGCCTGTACGTGGCCCTGAACCCCTTGATCGCGCAGGCCGTCATGGGTGGCGGC
CAGCATGTGCGCATCAGCATGGACGAGGTGCGGGCGCTGGACAGCGAAACCGCCCGCCTGCTGCACCAGC
GGCTGTGTGGCTGGATCGACCCCGGCAAAACCGGCAAGGCTTCCATAGATACCTTGTGCGGCTATGTCTG
GCCGTCAGAGGCCAGTGGTTCGACCATGCGCAAGCGCCGCCAGCGGGTGCGCGAGGCGTTGCCGGAGCTG
GTCGCGCTGGGCTGGACGGTAACCGAGTTCGCGGCGGGCAAGTACGACATCACCCGGCCCAAGGCGGCAG
GCTGACCCCCCCCACTCTATTGTAAACAAGACATTTTTATCTTTTATATTCAATGGCTTATTTTCCTGCT
AATTGGTAATACCATGGTACCGCTCTGCCAGTGTTACAACCAATTAACCAATTCTGATTAGAAAAACTCA
TCGAGCATCAAATGAAACTGCAATTTATTCATATCAGGATTATCAATACCATATTTTTGAAAAAGCCGTT
TCTGTAATGAAGGAGAAAACTCACCGAGGCAGTTCCATAGGATGGCAAGATCCTGGTATCGGTCTGCGAT
TCCGACTCGTCCAACATCAATACAACCTATTAATTTCCCCTCGTCAAAAATAAGGTTATCAAGTGAGAAA
TCACCATGAGTGACGACTGAATCCGGTGAGAATGGCAAAAGCTTATGCATTTCTTTCCAGACTTGTTCAA
CAGGCCAGCCATTACGCTCGTCATCAAAATCACTCGCATCAACCAAACCGTTATTCATTCGTGATTGCGC
CTGAGCGAGACGAAATACGCGATCGCTGTTAAAAGGACAATTACAAACAGGAATCGAATGCAACCGGCGC
AGGAACACTGCCAGCGCATCAACAATATTTTCACCTGAATCAGGATATTCTTCTAATACCTGGAATGCTG
TTTTCCCGGGGATCGCAGTGGTGAGTAACCATGCATCATCAGGAGTACGGATAAAATGCTTGATGGTCGG
AAGAGGCATAAATTCCGTCAGCCAGTTTAGTCTGACCATCTCATCTGTAACATCATTGGCAACGCTACCT
TTGCCATGTTTCAGAAACAACTCTGGCGCATCGGGCTTCCCATACAATCGATAGATTGTCGCACCTGATT
GCCCGACATTATCGCGAGCCCATTTATACCCATATAAATCAGCATCCATGTTGGAATTTAATCGCGGCCT
GGAGCAAGACGTTTCCCGTTGAATATGGCTCATAACACCCCTTGTATTACTGTTTATGTAAGCAGACAGT
TTTATTGTTCATGATGATATATTTTTATCTTGTGCAATGTAACATCAGAGATTTTGAGACACAACGTGGC
TTTGTTGAATAAATCGAACTTTTGCTGAGTTGAAGGATCAGCTCGAGTTACCAATGCTTAATCAGTGAGG
CACCTATCTCAGCGATCTGTCTATTTCGTTCATCCATAGTTGCCTGACTCCCCGTCGTGTAGATAACTAC
GATACGGGAGGGCTTACCATCTGGCCCCAGTGCTGCAATGATACCGACATTTCCCCGAAAAGTGCCACCT
GACGTCTAAGAAACCATTATTATCATGACATTAACCTATAAAAATAGGCGTATCACGAGGCAGAATTTCA
GATAAAAAAAATCCTTAGCTTTCGCTAAGGATGATTTCTGTGCCTTGACAATTAATCATCCGGCTCGTAT
AATGTGTGGAATTGTGAGCGGATAACAATTTCACACATACTAGAGAAAGAGGAGAAATACTAAATGGTGA
GCAAGGGCGAGGAGCTGTTCACCGGGGTGGTGCCCATCCTGGTCGAGCTGGACGGCGACGTAAACGGCCA
CAAGTTCAGCGTGTCCGGCGAGGGCGAGGGCGATGCCACCTACGGCAAGCTGACCCTGAAGTTCATCTGC
ACCACCGGCAAGCTGCCCGTGCCCTGGCCCACCCTCGTGACCACCTTCGGCTACGGCCTGCAATGCTTCG
CCCGCTACCCCGACCACATGAAGCAGCACGACTTCTTCAAGTCCGCCATGCCCGAAGGCTACGTCCAGGA
GCGCACCATCTTCTTCAAGGACGACGGCAACTACAAGACCCGCGCCGAGGTGAAGTTCGAGGGCGACACC
CTGGTGAACCGCATCGAGCTGAAGGGCATCGACTTCAAGGAGGACGGCAACATCCTGGGGCACAAGCTGG
AGTACAACTACAACAGCCACAACGTCTATATCATGGCCGACAAGCAGAAGAACGGCATCAAGGTGAACTT
CAAGATCCGCCACAACATCGAGGACGGCAGCGTGCAGCTCGCCGACCACTACCAGCAGAACACCCCCATC
GGCGACGGCCCCGTGCTGCTGCCCGACAACCACTACCTGAGCTACCAGTCCGCCCTGAGCAAAGACCCCA
ACGAGAAGCGCGATCACATGGTCCTGCTGGAGTTCGTGACCGCCGCCGGGATCACTCTCGGCATGGACGA
GCTGTACAAGTAAGCTTAGAGACCCCGACTGGAAAGCGGGCAGTGAGCGCAACGCAATTAATGTGAGTTA
GCTCACTCATTAGGCACCCCAGGCTTTACACTTTATGCTTCCGGCTCGTATGTTGTGTGGAATTGTGAGC
GGATAACAATTTCACACAGGAAACAGCTATGACCATGATTACGCCAAGCTTGCATGCCTGCAGGTCGACT
CTAGAGGATCCCCGGGTACCGAGCTCGAATTCACTGGCCGTCGTTTTACAACGTCGTGACTGGGAAAACC
CTGGCGTTACCCAACTTAATCGCCTTGCAGCACATCCCCCTTTCGCCAGCTGGCGTAATAGCGAAGAGGC
CCGCACCGATCGCCCTTCCCAACAGTTGCGCAGCCTGAATGGCGAATGGCGCCTGATGCGGTATTTTCTC
CTTACGCATCTGTGCGGTATTTCACACCGCATATGGTGCACTCTCAGTACAATCTGCTCTGATGCCGCAT
AGTTAAGCCAGCCCCGACACCCGCCAACACCCGCTGACGCGCCCTGACGGGCTTGTCTGCTCCCGGCATC
CGGTCTCCCGCTGTAGCGGCCGCTGCAGAAAGAGGAGAAATACTAAATGAGCGAACTGATCAAAGAGAAC
ATGCACATGAAGCTGTACATGGAAGGCACCGTTGACAACCACCACTTTAAGTGCACGTCTGAGGGTGAGG
GTAAGCCGTACGAAGGCACCCAAACCATGCGTATCAAAGTTGTGGAGGGCGGTCCACTGCCGTTCGCTTT
TGACATTCTGGCGACCAGCTTCCTGTACGGTTCCAAAACGTTCATTAACCATACTCAGGGCATTCCGGAT
TTCTTCAAACAGAGCTTTCCGGAAGGTTTCACCTGGGAGCGTGTCACCACGTATGAAGATGGTGGTGTGT
TGACCGCCACCCAAGATACCTCCCTGCAAGATGGCTGTCTGATCTATAACGTGAAAATTCGTGGCGTCAA
CTTTACGAGCAATGGTCCGGTGATGCAGAAGAAAACCCTGGGTTGGGAGGCGTTTACGGAAACCCTGTAT
CCGGCCGATGGTGGCCTGGAGGGCCGTAACGACATGGCACTGAAGCTGGTTGGTGGCAGCCATTTGATCG
CAAATATCAAGACGACGTACCGCAGCAAGAAACCGGCGAAAAATCTGAAGATGCCGGGTGTTTACTATGT
CGACTACCGTCTGGAACGCATTAAAGAAGCGAATAATGAGACTTACGTGGAGCAGCACGAGGTTGCAGTC
GCGCGCTATTGCGACTTGCCTAGCAAGCTGGGTCATAAACTGAATTAAGCTTCAAATAAAACGAAAGGCT
CAGTCGAAAGACTGGGCCTTTCGTTTTATCTGTTGTTTGTCGGTGAACGCTCTCTACTAGAGTCACACTG
GCTCACCTTCGGGTGGGCCTTTCTGCG
